Addgene plasmid #125154: pGL3_4xUAS_CP-candidate_luc+
Purpose: STAP-seq luciferase validation vector, which harbors an 4x UAS array upstream of the CP position (candidates are inserted at CP position) for the recruitement of GAL4-DBD tagged proteins
Depositing lab: Alexander Stark. Depositing organization: Research Institute of Molecular Pathology (IMP). Publication: Transcriptional cofactors display specificity for distinct types of core promoters. Haberle V, Arnold CD, Pagani M, Rath M, Schernhuber K, Stark A. Nature. 2019 Jun;570(7759):122-126. doi: 10.1038/s41586-019-1210-7. Epub 2019 May 15. PubMed 31092928.
Backbone
  Vector backbone: Unknown
  Backbone manufacturer: Promega
  Backbone size w/o insert (bp): 4779
  Vector type: Luciferase
Growth in bacteria
  Bacterial resistance: Ampicillin, 100 μg/mL
  Growth temperature: 37°C
  Growth strain: DH5alpha
  Copy number: High Copy
Gene/Insert
  Gene/Insert name: 4 x upstream activating sequence (UAS)
  Species: S. cerevisiae (budding yeast)
  Insert size (bp): 177
  Cloning method: Restriction Enzyme; 5′ cloning site Unknown (unknown if destroyed)
Terms and licenses: Academic/Nonprofit Terms; Industry Terms: Not Available to Industry
How to cite: pGL3_4xUAS_CP-candidate_luc+ was a gift from Alexander Stark (Addgene plasmid # 125154 ; http://n2t.net/addgene:125154 ; RRID:Addgene_125154)
