[The description below was written by a language model from this plasmid's Addgene catalogue record and pLannotate feature annotations shown in this document.]
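Description:
pGL3_4xUAS_CP-candidate_luc+ is a firefly luciferase reporter plasmid built on a Promega backbone (the name points to the pGL3 family, although the catalogue lists the backbone as unknown). It serves as the validation vector for STAP-seq experiments on core promoter activity. It is propagated in E. coli as a high-copy plasmid through a ColE1/pUC-type origin, with selection by ampicillin via the β-lactamase gene and its own promoter. An f1 phage origin is also present. The small annotated fragments of lacZα, a tetracycline resistance gene and SV40 large T antigen appear to be backbone remnants rather than functional parts.

The reporter unit begins with a synthetic poly(A) signal and an RNA polymerase II pause site from the human α2 globin gene, which together suppress read-through transcription from the backbone into the reporter. Downstream lies the 177 bp insert, an array of four yeast GAL4 upstream activating sequences. The feature table detects it as two partial matches to a 5X UAS element, flanked by attB1 and attB2 Gateway recombination sites. Between this array and the luc+ coding sequence is the core promoter (CP) position, where candidate core promoters are cloned; no promoter is annotated in that interval in the sequenced record. The luc+ transcript is terminated by an SV40 polyadenylation signal.

In use, proteins such as transcriptional cofactors are fused to the GAL4 DNA-binding domain and tethered to the UAS array. Luciferase output then reports how strongly the recruited factor activates the inserted core promoter. The record does not specify the host cell type for these assays.
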