Features (pLannotate 1.2.2; 15 found; start..end, strand, type, name):
     13..134     -  polyA_signal   SV40 poly(A) signal: SV40 polyadenylation signal
    157..225     -  CDS            large T antigen (fragment): large T antigen from SV40 (simian virus 40)
    241..373     +  CDS            TcR (fragment): tetracycline efflux protein; tet; confers resistance to tetracycline
    553..1141    -  rep_origin     ori: high-copy-number ColE1/pMB1/pBR322/pUC origin of replication
   1312..2172    -  CDS            AmpR: β-lactamase; bla; confers resistance to ampicillin, carbenicillin, and related antibiotics
   2173..2277    -  promoter       AmpR promoter: bla
   2304..2732    +  rep_origin     f1 ori (sequence partly withheld): f1 bacteriophage origin of replication; arrow indicates direction of (+) strand synthesis
   2764..2831    -  CDS            lacZα (fragment): LacZα fragment of β-galactosidase; lacZ fragment
   2890..2938    +  polyA_signal   poly(A) signal: synthetic polyadenylation signal
   2952..3043    +  misc_feature   pause site: RNA polymerase II transcriptional pause signal from the human α2 globin gene
   3084..3108    +  protein_bind   attB1: mutant version of attB; recombination site for the Gateway® BP reaction BP Clonase™
   3113..3150    +  protein_bind   5X UAS (fragment): five tandem copies of the "ScaI site" 17-mer CGGAGTACTGTCCTCCG, an upstream activating sequence (UAS) that efficiently binds yeast Gal4 (Webster et al., 1988; Pfeiffer et al., 2010) GAL4
   3160..3197    +  protein_bind   5X UAS (fragment): five tandem copies of the "ScaI site" 17-mer CGGAGTACTGTCCTCCG, an upstream activating sequence (UAS) that efficiently binds yeast Gal4 (Webster et al., 1988; Pfeiffer et al., 2010) GAL4
   3201..3225    -  protein_bind   attB2: mutant version of attB; recombination site for the Gateway® BP reaction BP Clonase™
   3442..5094    +  CDS            luciferase: firefly luciferase; luc+; enhanced luc+ version of the luciferase gene
>Addgene plasmid #125154 | pGL3_4xUAS_CP-candidate_luc+ | addgene full sequence | sequence record 244438 | Addgene NGS Result
GAGCAGACATGATAAGATACATTGATGAGTTTGGACAAACCACAACTAGAATGCAGTGAAAAAAATGCTT
TATTTGTGAAATTTGTGATGCTATTGCTTTATTTGTAACCATTATAAGCTGCAATAAACAAGTTAACAAC
AACAATTGCATTCATTTTATGTTTCAGGTTCAGGGGGAGGTGTGGGAGGTTTTTTAAAGCAAGTAAAACC
TCTACAAATGTGGTAAAATCGATAAGGATCCGTCGACCGATGCCCTTGAGAGCCTTCAACCCAGTCAGCT
CCTTCCGGTGGGCGCGGGGCATGACTATCGTCGCCGCACTTATGACTGTCTTCTTTATCATGCAACTCGT
AGGACAGGTGCCGGCAGCGCTCTTCCGCTTCCTCGCTCACTGACTCGCTGCGCTCGGTCGTTCGGCTGCG
GCGAGCGGTATCAGCTCACTCAAAGGCGGTAATACGGTTATCCACAGAATCAGGGGATAACGCAGGAAAG
AACATGTGAGCAAAAGGCCAGCAAAAGGCCAGGAACCGTAAAAAGGCCGCGTTGCTGGCGTTTTTCCATA
GGCTCCGCCCCCCTGACGAGCATCACAAAAATCGACGCTCAAGTCAGAGGTGGCGAAACCCGACAGGACT
ATAAAGATACCAGGCGTTTCCCCCTGGAAGCTCCCTCGTGCGCTCTCCTGTTCCGACCCTGCCGCTTACC
GGATACCTGTCCGCCTTTCTCCCTTCGGGAAGCGTGGCGCTTTCTCATAGCTCACGCTGTAGGTATCTCA
GTTCGGTGTAGGTCGTTCGCTCCAAGCTGGGCTGTGTGCACGAACCCCCCGTTCAGCCCGACCGCTGCGC
CTTATCCGGTAACTATCGTCTTGAGTCCAACCCGGTAAGACACGACTTATCGCCACTGGCAGCAGCCACT
GGTAACAGGATTAGCAGAGCGAGGTATGTAGGCGGTGCTACAGAGTTCTTGAAGTGGTGGCCTAACTACG
GCTACACTAGAAGAACAGTATTTGGTATCTGCGCTCTGCTGAAGCCAGTTACCTTCGGAAAAAGAGTTGG
TAGCTCTTGATCCGGCAAACAAACCACCGCTGGTAGCGGTGGTTTTTTTGTTTGCAAGCAGCAGATTACG
CGCAGAAAAAAAGGATCTCAAGAAGATCCTTTGATCTTTTCTACGGGGTCTGACGCTCAGTGGAACGAAA
ACTCACGTTAAGGGATTTTGGTCATGAGATTATCAAAAAGGATCTTCACCTAGATCCTTTTAAATTAAAA
ATGAAGTTTTAAATCAATCTAAAGTATATATGAGTAAACTTGGTCTGACAGTTACCAATGCTTAATCAGT
GAGGCACCTATCTCAGCGATCTGTCTATTTCGTTCATCCATAGTTGCCTGACTCCCCGTCGTGTAGATAA
CTACGATACGGGAGGGCTTACCATCTGGCCCCAGTGCTGCAATGATACCGCGAGACCCACGCTCACCGGC
TCCAGATTTATCAGCAATAAACCAGCCAGCCGGAAGGGCCGAGCGCAGAAGTGGTCCTGCAACTTTATCC
GCCTCCATCCAGTCTATTAATTGTTGCCGGGAAGCTAGAGTAAGTAGTTCGCCAGTTAATAGTTTGCGCA
ACGTTGTTGCCATTGCTACAGGCATCGTGGTGTCACGCTCGTCGTTTGGTATGGCTTCATTCAGCTCCGG
TTCCCAACGATCAAGGCGAGTTACATGATCCCCCATGTTGTGCAAAAAAGCGGTTAGCTCCTTCGGTCCT
CCGATCGTTGTCAGAAGTAAGTTGGCCGCAGTGTTATCACTCATGGTTATGGCAGCACTGCATAATTCTC
TTACTGTCATGCCATCCGTAAGATGCTTTTCTGTGACTGGTGAGTACTCAACCAAGTCATTCTGAGAATA
GTGTATGCGGCGACCGAGTTGCTCTTGCCCGGCGTCAATACGGGATAATACCGCGCCACATAGCAGAACT
TTAAAAGTGCTCATCATTGGAAAACGTTCTTCGGGGCGAAAACTCTCAAGGATCTTACCGCTGTTGAGAT
CCAGTTCGATGTAACCCACTCGTGCACCCAACTGATCTTCAGCATCTTTTACTTTCACCAGCGTTTCTGG
GTGAGCAAAAACAGGAAGGCAAAATGCCGCAAAAAAGGGAATAAGGGCGACACGGAAATGTTGAATACTC
ATACTCTTCCTTTTTCAATATTATTGAAGCATTTATCAGGGTTATTGTCTCATGAGCGGATACATATTTG
AATGTATTTAGAAAAATAAACAAATAGGGGTTCCGCGCACATTTCCCCGAAAAGTGCCACCTG
[124 nt withheld, positions 2304-2427]
C
[91 nt withheld, positions 2429-2519]
A
[49 nt withheld, positions 2521-2569]
CCTTTGACGTTGGAGTCCACGTTCTTT
[37 nt withheld, positions 2597-2633]
ACCCTATCTCGGTCTATTCTTTTGATTTATAAGGGATTTTGCCGATTTCGGCCTATTGGTTAAAAAATGA
GCTGATTTAACAAAAATTTAACGCGAATTTTAACAAAATATTAACGCTTACAATTTGCCATTCGCCATTC
AGGCTGCGCAACTGTTGGGAAGGGCGATCGGTGCGGGCCTCTTCGCTATTACGCCAGCCCAAGCTACCAT
GATAAGTAAGTAATATTAAGGTACGGGAGGTACTTGGAGCGGCCGCAATAAAATATCTTTATTTTCATTA
CATCTGTGTGTTGGTTTTTTGTGTGAATCGATAGTACTAACATACGCTCTCCATCAAAACAAAACGAAAC
AAAACAAACTAGCAAAATAGGCTGTCCCCAGTGCAAGTGCAGGTGCCAGAACATTTCTCTATCGATAGGT
ACCTGAGCTCGCTAGCCTCGAGGATATCAAACAAGTTTGTACAAAAAAGCAGGCTTCGTCGGAGTACTGT
CCTCCGAGCGGAGTACTGTCCTCCGAGGCCGCCGCCCGGAGTACTGTCCTCCGAGCGGAGTACTGTCCTC
CGAGGTGACCCAGCTTTCTTGTACAAAGTGGTATATCAAGATCTGCGATCGAGCTCGCCCGGGGATCGAG
CGCAGCGGTATAAAAGGGCGCGGGGTGGCTGAGAGCATCAGTTGTGAATGAATGTTCGAGCCGAGCAGAC
GTGCCGCTGCCTTCGTTAATATCCTTTGAATAAGCCAACTTTGAATCACAAGACGCATACCAAACCCTGC
AGGAAGCTTGGCATTCCGGTACTGTTGGTAAAGCCACCATGGAAGACGCCAAAAACATAAAGAAAGGCCC
GGCGCCATTCTATCCGCTGGAAGATGGAACCGCTGGAGAGCAACTGCATAAGGCTATGAAGAGATACGCC
CTGGTTCCTGGAACAATTGCTTTTACAGATGCACATATCGAGGTGGACATCACTTACGCTGAGTACTTCG
AAATGTCCGTTCGGTTGGCAGAAGCTATGAAACGATATGGGCTGAATACAAATCACAGAATCGTCGTATG
CAGTGAAAACTCTCTTCAATTCTTTATGCCGGTGTTGGGCGCGTTATTTATCGGAGTTGCAGTTGCGCCC
GCGAACGACATTTATAATGAACGTGAATTGCTCAACAGTATGGGCATTTCGCAGCCTACCGTGGTGTTCG
TTTCCAAAAAGGGGTTGCAAAAAATTTTGAACGTGCAAAAAAAGCTCCCAATCATCCAAAAAATTATTAT
CATGGATTCTAAAACGGATTACCAGGGATTTCAGTCGATGTACACGTTCGTCACATCTCATCTACCTCCC
GGTTTTAATGAATACGATTTTGTGCCAGAGTCCTTCGATAGGGACAAGACAATTGCACTGATCATGAACT
CCTCTGGATCTACTGGTCTGCCTAAAGGTGTCGCTCTGCCTCATAGAACTGCCTGCGTGAGATTCTCGCA
TGCCAGAGATCCTATTTTTGGCAATCAAATCATTCCGGATACTGCGATTTTAAGTGTTGTTCCATTCCAT
CACGGTTTTGGAATGTTTACTACACTCGGATATTTGATATGTGGATTTCGAGTCGTCTTAATGTATAGAT
TTGAAGAAGAGCTGTTTCTGAGGAGCCTTCAGGATTACAAGATTCAAAGTGCGCTGCTGGTGCCAACCCT
ATTCTCCTTCTTCGCCAAAAGCACTCTGATTGACAAATACGATTTATCTAATTTACACGAAATTGCTTCT
GGTGGCGCTCCCCTCTCTAAGGAAGTCGGGGAAGCGGTTGCCAAGAGGTTCCATCTGCCAGGTATCAGGC
AAGGATATGGGCTCACTGAGACTACATCAGCTATTCTGATTACACCCGAGGGGGATGATAAACCGGGCGC
GGTCGGTAAAGTTGTTCCATTTTTTGAAGCGAAGGTTGTGGATCTGGATACCGGGAAAACGCTGGGCGTT
AATCAAAGAGGCGAACTGTGTGTGAGAGGTCCTATGATTATGTCCGGTTATGTAAACAATCCGGAAGCGA
CCAACGCCTTGATTGACAAGGATGGATGGCTACATTCTGGAGACATAGCTTACTGGGACGAAGACGAACA
CTTCTTCATCGTTGACCGCCTGAAGTCTCTGATTAAGTACAAAGGCTATCAGGTGGCTCCCGCTGAATTG
GAATCCATCTTGCTCCAACACCCCAACATCTTCGACGCAGGTGTCGCAGGTCTTCCCGACGATGACGCCG
GTGAACTTCCCGCCGCCGTTGTTGTTTTGGAGCACGGAAAGACGATGACGGAAAAAGAGATCGTGGATTA
CGTCGCCAGTCAAGTAACAACCGCGAAAAAGTTGCGCGGAGGAGTTGTGTTTGTGGACGAAGTACCGAAA
GGTCTTACCGGAAAACTCGACGCAAGAAAAATCAGAGAGATCCTCATAAAGGCCAAGAAGGGCGGAAAGA
TCGCCGTGTAATTCTAGAGTCGGGGCGGCCGGCCGCTTC
